>Addgene plasmid #105637 | pT5T_Rev7_1-211_SA112_KVK_Rev3_1989-2014 | addgene full sequence | sequence record 203819 | Addgene NGS Result
GAGATCCTTAGCGAAAGCTAAGGATTTTTTTTAGATCTCGATCCCGCGAAATTAATACGACTCACTATAG
GGAGACCACAACGGTTTCCCTCTAGAAATAATTTTGTTTAACTTTAAGAAGGAGATATACATATGGCTAG
CATGACTGGTGGACAGCAAATGGGTCGGGATCCATTGGAGGATGATTAAATGACCACCCTCACGCGCCAA
GACCTCAACTCTGCCCAAGTGGTGGCTGACGTGCTCTCCGAGTTCCTGGAGGTGGCCGTGCACCTGATTC
TCTATGTGCGCGAGGTCTACCCGGTGGGCATCTTCCAGAAGCGCAAGAAGTACAACGTGCCGGTTCAGAT
GTCCTGTCACCCGGAGCTGAACCAGTACATCCAGGACACACTCCACTGCGTCAAACCTCTCCTGGAGAAG
AACGATGTGGAGAAGGTGGTGGTGGTGATTTTGGATAAGGAACACCGCCCAGTGGAGAAGTTTGTCTTTG
AGATCACTCAGCCTCCCTTGCTGTCCATCAATTCAGACTCCCTCCTGTCTCATGTGGAGCAGCTGCTTCG
AGCCTTCATCCTTAAGATTAGTAAGGTTGATAAGGTCCTGGATCACAACCCTCCAGGCTGCACATTTACA
GTCCTCGTGCACACAAGAGAAGCTGCTACTCGAAACATGGAGAAGATACAGGTCATCAAGGACTTCCCGT
GGATTCTGGCAGATGAACAGGATGTCCACATGCACGACCCCCGCTTGATACCCCTAAAAACCATGACGTC
GGACATTTTAAAGATGCAGCTCTACGTTGAAGAGCGAGCGCATAAGAACAGCTAACCCGGGCTCTAGAAA
TAATTTTGTTTAACTTTAAGAAGGAGATATACCATGGGAGATAAAAAAATTGTGATTATGCCTTGCAAAT
GTGCCCCAAGTCGACAACTGGTTCAAGTGTGGCTTCAAGCCAAAGAATAAGCGGCCGCAGCTTGGTACCG
ACTAGTAAGATCCGGCTGCTAACAAAGCCCGAAAGGAAGCTGAGTTGGCTGCTGCCACCGCTGAGCAATA
ACTAGCATAACCCCTTGGGGCCTCTAAACGGGTCTTGAGGGGTTTTTTGCTGAAAGGAGGAACTATATCC
GGATAATTCTTGAAGACGAAAGGGCCTCGTGATACGCCTATTTTTATAGGTTAATGTCATGATAATAATG
GTTTCTTAGACGTCAGGTGGCACTTTTCGGGGAAATGTGCGCGGAACCCCTATTTGTTTATTTTTCTAAA
TACATTCAAATATGTATCCGCTCATGAGACAATAACCCTGATAAATGCTTCAATAATATTGAAAAAGGAA
GAGTATGAGTATTCAACATTTCCGTGTCGCCCTTATTCCCTTTTTTGCGGCATTTTGCCTTCCTGTTTTT
GCTCACCCAGAAACGCTGGTGAAAGTAAAAGATGCTGAAGATCAGTTGGGTGCACGAGTGGGTTACATCG
AACTGGATCTCAACAGCGGTAAGATCCTTGAGAGTTTTCGCCCCGAAGAACGTTTTCCAATGATGAGCAC
TTTTAAAGTTCTGCTATGTGGCGCGGTATTATCCCGTGTTGACGCCGGGCAAGAGCAACTCGGTCGCCGC
ATACACTATTCTCAGAATGACTTGGTTGAGTACTCACCAGTCACAGAAAAGCATCTTACGGATGGCATGA
CAGTAAGAGAATTATGCAGTGCTGCCATAACCATGAGTGATAACACTGCGGCCAACTTACTTCTGACAAC
GATCGGAGGACCGAAGGAGCTAACCGCTTTTTTGCACAACATGGGGGATCATGTAACTCGCCTTGATCGT
TGGGAACCGGAGCTGAATGAAGCCATACCAAACGACGAGCGTGACACCACGATGCCTGCAGCAATGGCAA
CAACGTTGCGCAAACTATTAACTGGCGAACTACTTACTCTAGCTTCCCGGCAACAATTAATAGACTGGAT
GGAGGCGGATAAAGTTGCAGGACCACTTCTGCGCTCGGCCCTTCCGGCTGGCTGGTTTATTGCTGATAAA
TCTGGAGCCGGTGAGCGTGGGTCTCGCGGTATCATTGCAGCACTGGGGCCAGATGGTAAGCCCTCCCGTA
TCGTAGTTATCTACACGACGGGGAGTCAGGCAACTATGGATGAACGAAATAGACAGATCGCTGAGATAGG
TGCCTCACTGATTAAGCATTGGTAACTGTCAGACCAAGTTTACTCATATATACTTTAGATTGATTTAAAA
CTTCATTTTTAATTTAAAAGGATCTAGGTGAAGATCCTTTTTGATAATCTCATGACCAAAATCCCTTAAC
GTGAGTTTTCGTTCCACTGAGCGTCAGACCCCGTAGAAAAGATCAAAGGATCTTCTTGAGATCCTTTTTT
TCTGCGCGTAATCTGCTGCTTGCAAACAAAAAACCACCGCTACCAGCGGTGGTTTGTTTGCCGGATCAAG
AGCTACCAACTCTTTTTCCGAAGGTAACTGGCTTCAGCAGAGCGCAGATACCAAATACTGTCCTTCTAGT
GTAGCCGTAGTTAGGCCACCACTTCAAGAACTCTGTAGCACCGCCTACATACCTCGCTCTGCTAATCCTG
TTACCAGTGGCTGCTGCCAGTGGCGATAAGTCGTGTCTTACCGGGTTGGACTCAAGACGATAGTTACCGG
ATAAGGCGCAGCGGTCGGGCTGAACGGGGGGTTCGTGCACACAGCCCAGCTTGGAGCGAACGACCTACAC
CGAACTGAGATACCTACAGCGTGAGCTATGAGAAAGCGCCACGCTTCCCGAAGGGAGAAAGGCGGACAGG
TATCCGGTAAGCGGCAGGGTCGGAACAGGAGAGCGCACGAGGGAGCTTCCAGGGGGAAACGCCTGGTATC
TTTATAGTCCTGTCGGGTTTCGCCACCTCTGACTTGAGCGTCGATTTTTGTGATGCTCGTCAGGGGGGCG
GAGCCTATGGAAAAACGCCAGCAACGCGGCCTTTTTACGGTTCCTGGCCTTTTGCTGGCCTTTTGCTCAC
ATGTTCTTTCCTGCGTTATCCCCTGATTCTGTGGATAACCGTATTACCGCCTTTGAGTGAGCTGATACCG
CTCGCCGCAGCCGAACGACCGAGCGCAGCGAGTCAGTGAGCGAGGAAGCGGAAGAGCGCCTGATGCGGTA
TTTTCTCCTTACGCATCTGTGCGGTATTTCACACCGCAATGGTGCACTCTCAGTACAATCTGCTCTGATG
CCGCATAGTTAAGCCAGTATACACTCCGCTATCGCTACGTGACTGGGTCATGGCTGCGCCCCGACACCCG
CCAACACCCGCTGACGCGCCCTGACGGGCTTGTCTGCTCCCGGCATCCGCTTACAGACAAGCTGTGACCG
TCTCCGGGAGCTGCATGTGTCAGAGGTTTTCACCGTCATCACCGAAACGCGCGAGGCAGCTGCGGTAAAG
CTCATCAGCGTGGTCGTGAAGCGATTCACAGATGTCTGCCTGTTCATCCGCGTCCAGCTCGTTGAGTTTC
TCCAGAAGCGTTAATGTCTGGCTTCTGATAAAGCGGGCCATGTTAAGGGCGGTTTTTTCCTGTTTGGTCA
CTGATGCCTCCGTGTAAGGGGGATTTCTGTTCATGGGGGTAATGATACCGATGAAACGAGAGAGGATGCT
CACGATACGGGTTACTGATGATGAACATGCCCGGTTACTGGAACGTTGTGAGGGTAAACAACTGGCGGTA
TGGATGCGGCGGGACCAGAGAAAAATCACTCAGGGTCAATGCCAGCGCTTCGTTAATACAGATGTAGGTG
TTCCACAGGGTAGCCAGCAGCATCCTGCGATGCAGATCCGGAACATAATGGTGCAGGGCGCTGACTTCCG
CGTTTCCAGACTTTACGAAACACGGAAACCGAAGACCATTCATGTTGTTGCTCAGGTCGCAGACGTTTTG
CAGCAGCAGTCGCTTCACGTTCGCTCGCGTATCGGTGATTCATTCTGCTAACCAGTAAGGCAACCCCGCC
AGCCTAGCCGGGTCCTCAACGACAGGAGCACGATCATGCGCACCCGTGGCCAGGACCCAACGCTGCCCGA
GATGCGCCGCGTGCGGCTGCTGGAGATGGCGGACGCGATGGATATGTTCTGCCAAGGGTTGGTTTGCGCA
TTCACAGTTCTCCGCAAGAATTGATTGGCTCCAATTCTTGGAGTGGTGAATCCGTTAGCGAGGTGCCGCC
GGCTTCCATTCAGGTCGAGGTGGCCCGGCTCCATGCACCGCGACGCAACGCGGGGAGGCAGACAAGGTAT
AGGGCGGCGCCTACAATCCATGCCAACCCGTTCCATGTGCTCGCCGAGGCGGCATAAATCGCCGTGACGA
TCAGCGGTCCAATGATCGAAGTTAGGCTGGTAAGAGCCGCGAGCGATCCTTGAAGCTGTCCCTGATGGTC
GTCATCTACCTGCCTGGACAGCATGGCCTGCAACGCGGGCATCCCGATGCCGCCGGAAGCGAGAAGAATC
ATAATGGGGAAGGCCATCCAGCCTCGCGTCGCGAACGCCAGCAAGACGTAGCCCAGCGCGTCGGCAGCCA
TGCCGGCGATAATGGCCTGCTTCTCGCCGAAACGTTTGGTGGCGGGACCAGTGACGAAGGCTTGAGCGAG
GGCGTGCAAGATTCCGAATACCGCAAGCGACAGGCCGATCATCGTCGCGCTCCAGCGAAAGCGGTCCTCG
CCGAAAATGACCCAGAGCGCTGCCGGCACCTGTCCTACGAGTTGCATGATAAAGAAGACAGTCATAAGTG
CGGCGACGATAGTCATGCCCCGCGCCCACCGGAAGGAGCTGACTGGGTTGAAGGCTCTCAAGGGCATCGG
TCGACGCTCTCCCTTATGCGACTCCTGCATTAGGAAGCAGCCCAGTAGTAGGTTGAGGCCGTTGAGCACC
GCCGCCGCAAGGAATGGTGCATGCAAGGAGATGGCGCCCAACAGTCCCCCGGCCACGGGGCCTGCCACCA
TACCCACGCCGAAACAAGCGCTCATGAGCCCGAAGTGGCGAGCCCGATCTTCCCCATCGGTGATGTCGGC
GATATAGGCGCCAGCAACCGCACCTGTGGCGCCGGTGATGCCGGCCACGATGCGTCCGGCGTAGAGAATC
CACAGGACGGGTGTGGTCGCCATGATCGCGTAGTCGATAGTGGCTCCAAGTAGCGAAGCGAGCAGGACTG
GGCGGCGGCCAAAGCGGTCGGACAGTGCTCCGAGAACGGGTGCGCATAGAAATTGCATCAACGCATATAG
CGCTAGCAGCACGCCATAGTGACTGGCGATGCTGTCGGAATGGACGATATCCCGCAAGAGGCCCGGCAGT
ACCGGCATAACCAAGCCTATGCCTACAGCATCCAGGGTGACGGTGCCGAGGATGACGATGAGCGCATTGT
TAGATTTCATACACGGTGCCTGACTGCGTTAGCAATTTAACTGTGATAAACTACCGCATTAAAACTTATC
GATGATAAGCTGTCAAACATGAGAATTGAGCTCCGCG
Features (pLannotate 1.2.2; 16 found; start..end, strand, type, name):
      4..33      +  terminator     bacterial terminator (fragment): putative bacterial transcription terminator
     53..71      +  promoter       T7 promoter: promoter for bacteriophage T7 RNA polymerase
    103..125     +  RBS            RBS: efficient ribosome binding site from bacteriophage T7 gene 10 (Olins and Rangwala, 1989)
    133..165     +  CDS            T7 tag (gene 10 leader): leader peptide from bacteriophage T7 gene 10 promotes efficient translation in E. coli
    190..822     +  CDS            Mad2l2: MD2L2_MOUSE - Also known as Mad2b, Rev7. Experimental evidence at protein level: Swiss-Prot protein existence level 1. Adapter protein able to interact with different proteins and involved in different biological processes. Mediates the interaction between the error-prone DNA polymerase zeta catalytic subunit REV3L and the inserter polymerase REV1, thereby mediating the second polymerase switching in translesion DNA synthesis. Translesion DNA synthesis releases the replication blockade of replicative polymerases, stalled in presence of DNA lesions. Component of the shieldin complex, which play
    845..867     +  RBS            RBS: efficient ribosome binding site from bacteriophage T7 gene 10 (Olins and Rangwala, 1989)
    995..1044    +  CDS            SET1 (fragment): solubility-enhancement tag derived from T7 phage gene 10B
   1052..1099    +  terminator     T7 terminator: transcription terminator for bacteriophage T7 RNA polymerase
   1230..1334    +  promoter       AmpR promoter: bla
   1335..2195    +  CDS            AmpR: β-lactamase; bla; confers resistance to ampicillin, carbenicillin, and related antibiotics
   2366..2953    +  rep_origin     ori: high-copy-number ColE1/pMB1/pBR322/pUC origin of replication
   3139..3278    -  misc_feature   bom: basis of mobility region from pBR322
   3380..3571    -  CDS            rop: Rop protein, which maintains plasmids at low copy number; rop
   3588..3968    +  CDS            YPB1_ECOLX: Protein predicted: Swiss-Prot protein existence level 4. From Escherichia coli.
   4210..5400    -  CDS            TcR: tetracycline efflux protein; tet; confers resistance to tetracycline
   5448..5476    -  promoter       tet promoter: E. coli promoter for tetracycline efflux protein gene
