[The description below was written by a language model from this plasmid's Addgene catalogue record and pLannotate feature annotations shown in this document.]
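Description:
pT5T_Rev7_1-211_SA112_KVK_Rev3_1989-2014 is a bacterial expression plasmid of about 5.5 kb built on the pT5T backbone, a pBR322-type vector. It replicates from a ColE1/pMB1-family origin and retains the bom mobility region and the rop gene, which normally restrains copy number, although the record lists copy number as unknown. Selection is with ampicillin through the β-lactamase gene. The feature table also detects a tetracycline efflux gene with its tet promoter, but tetracycline is not listed as a selection in the catalogue entry.

The payload is a bicistronic T7 transcription unit, preceded by a fragment of a bacterial terminator and closed by the T7 terminator. A single T7 promoter drives a transcript carrying two copies of the phage T7 gene 10 ribosome binding site, one ahead of each open reading frame. The first cistron begins with the T7 gene 10 leader (T7 tag), which promotes efficient translation, followed by full-length mouse Rev7 (Mad2l2/Mad2B, residues 1-211, 633 bp) carrying the substitutions F11S, G12A, V132K, C133V and A135K; the depositor describes this variant as monomeric. The second RBS initiates translation of a 75 bp insert encoding residues 1989-2014 of human REV3L, the catalytic subunit of DNA polymerase zeta. This short segment is not itself annotated in the feature table. A fragment resembling a T7 gene 10B-derived solubility tag is annotated between the second RBS and the terminator, but the record does not say whether it is translated with the peptide.

The design allows co-production of Rev7 and its Rev3 partner peptide in E. coli hosts that supply T7 RNA polymerase. The record does not state a downstream application beyond this co-expression.
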