Addgene plasmid #105637: pT5T_Rev7_1-211_SA112_KVK_Rev3_1989-2014
Purpose: Expresses mouse monomeric Rev7 and fragment of Rev3 protein (amino acids 1989-2014) from bicistronic plasmid
Depositing lab: Thanos Halazonetis. Depositing organization: University of Geneva.
Backbone
  Vector backbone: pT5T
  Vector type: Bacterial Expression
Growth in bacteria
  Bacterial resistance: Ampicillin, 100 μg/mL
  Growth temperature: 30°C
  Growth strain: DH5alpha
  Copy number: Unknown
Gene/Insert 1
  Gene/Insert name: Rev7 (alt name: Mad2B, Mad2l2)
  Species: M. musculus (mouse)
  Insert size (bp): 633
  Mutation: Mutations: F11S, G12A, V132K, C133V, A135K
  Entrez Gene: Mad2l2 (a.k.a. 2310033C13Rik, G1-453-4, MAD2B, REV7, repro22)
  Promoter: T7
  Cloning method: Restriction Enzyme; 5′ cloning site BamHI (unknown if destroyed); 3′ cloning site SmaI (unknown if destroyed)
  Sequencing primers: 5′ TAATACGACTCACTATAG; 3′ CAA GAC CCG TTT AGA GGC
Gene/Insert 2
  Gene/Insert name: Rev3l
  Species: H. sapiens (human)
  Insert size (bp): 75
  Entrez Gene: REV3L (a.k.a. POLZ, REV3)
  Cloning method: Restriction Enzyme; 5′ cloning site NcoI (unknown if destroyed); 3′ cloning site NotI (unknown if destroyed)
  Sequencing primers: 5′ TAATACGACTCACTATAG; 3′ CAA GAC CCG TTT AGA GGC
Terms and licenses: Academic/Nonprofit Terms; Industry Terms: Not Available to Industry
How to cite: pT5T_Rev7_1-211_SA112_KVK_Rev3_1989-2014 was a gift from Thanos Halazonetis (Addgene plasmid # 105637 ; http://n2t.net/addgene:105637 ; RRID:Addgene_105637)
