>Addgene plasmid #105637 | pT5T_Rev7_1-211_SA112_KVK_Rev3_1989-2014 | depositor partial sequence | sequence record 199890 | Covers part of the vector and both inserts
GCGCATAGAAATTGCATCAACGCATATAGCGCTAGCAGCACGCCATAGTGACTGGCGATGCTGTCGGAAT
GGACGATATCCCGCAAGAGGCCCGGCAGTACCGGCATAACCAAGCCTATGCCTACAGCATCCAGGGTGAC
GGTGCCGAGGATGACGATGAGCGCATTGTTAGATTTCATACACGGTGCCTGACTGCGTTAGCAATTTAAC
TGTGATAAACTACCGCATTAAAACTTATCGATGATAAGCTGTCAAACATGAGAATTGAGCTCCGCGGAGA
TCCTTAGCGAAAGCTAAGGATTTTTTTTAGATCTCGATCCCGCGAAATTAATACGACTCACTATAGGGAG
ACCACAACGGTTTCCCTCTAGAAATAATTTTGTTTAACTTTAAGAAGGAGATATACATATGGCTAGCATG
ACTGGTGGACAGCAAATGGGTCGGGATCCATTGGAGGATGATTAAATGACCACCCTCACGCGCCAAGACC
TCAACTCTGCCCAAGTGGTGGCTGACGTGCTCTCCGAGTTCCTGGAGGTGGCCGTGCACCTGATTCTCTA
TGTGCGCGAGGTCTACCCGGTGGGCATCTTCCAGAAGCGCAAGAAGTACAACGTGCCGGTTCAGATGTCC
TGTCACCCGGAGCTGAACCAGTACATCCAGGACACACTCCACTGCGTCAAACCTCTCCTGGAGAAGAACG
ATGTGGAGAAGGTGGTGGTGGTGATTTTGGATAAGGAACACCGCCCAGTGGAGAAGTTTGTCTTTGAGAT
CACTCAGCCTCCCTTGCTGTCCATCAATTCAGACTCCCTCCTGTCTCATGTGGAGCAGCTGCTTCGAGCC
TTCATCCTTAAGATTAGTAAGGTTGATAAGGTCCTGGATCACAACCCTCCAGGCTGCACATTTACAGTCC
TCGTGCACACAAGAGAAGCTGCTACTCGAAACATGGAGAAGATACAGGTCATCAAGGACTTCCCGTGGAT
TCTGGCAGATGAACAGGATGTCCACATGCACGACCCCCGCTTGATACCCCTAAAAACCATGACGTCGGAC
ATTTTAAAGATGCAGCTCTACGTTGAAGAGCGAGCGCATAAGAACAGCTAACCCGGGCTCTAGAAATAAT
TTTGTTTAACTTTAAGAAGGAGATATACCATGGGAGATAAAAAAATTGTGATTATGCCTTGCAAATGTGC
CCCAAGTCGACAACTGGTTCAAGTGTGGCTTCAAGCCAAAGAATAAGCGGCCGCAGCTTGGTACCGACTA
GTAAGATCCGGCTGCTAACAAAGCCCGAAAGGAAGCTGAGTTGGCTGCTGCCACCGCTGAGCAATAACTA
GCATAACCCCTTGGGGCCTCTAAACGGGTCTTGAGGGGTTTTTTGCTGAAAGGAGGAACTATATCCGGAT
AATTCTTGAAGACGAAAGGGCCTCGTGATACGCCTATTTTTATAGGTTAATGGCATGATAATAATGGGTT
CTTAAGACGTCAGGTGGGCACTTTTCGGGGAAAATGTGCGCGGAACCCTATTTGGTTATTTTTCTAAATA
CATTCAAATATGTATCCGCTCATGAGCACAATAACCCTGATAAATGCTTCAATAATAT
